>Addgene plasmid #189808 | Bcl11b MSCV IRES mCherry | addgene full sequence | sequence record 375724 | Addgene NGS Result
TTTCCATAGGCTCCGCCCCCCTGACGAGCATCACAAAAATCGACGCTCAAGTCAGAGGTGGCGAAACCCG
ACAGGACTATAAAGATACCAGGCGTTTCCCCCTGGAAGCTCCCTCGTGCGCTCTCCTGTTCCGACCCTGC
CGCTTACCGGATACCTGTCCGCCTTTCTCCCTTCGGGAAGCGTGGCGCTTTCTCATAGCTCACGCTGTAG
GTATCTCAGTTCGGTGTAGGTCGTTCGCTCCAAGCTGGGCTGTGTGCACGAACCCCCCGTTCAGCCCGAC
CGCTGCGCCTTATCCGGTAACTATCGTCTTGAGTCCAACCCGGTAAGACACGACTTATCGCCACTGGCAG
CAGCCACTGGTAACAGGATTAGCAGAGCGAGGTATGTAGGCGGTGCTACAGAGTTCTTGAAGTGGTGGCC
TAACTACGGCTACACTAGAAGAACAGTATTTGGTATCTGCGCTCTGCTGAAGCCAGTTACCTTCGGAAAA
AGAGTTGGTAGCTCTTGATCCGGCAAACAAACCACCGCTGGTAGCGGTGGTTTTTTTGTTTGCAAGCAGC
AGATTACGCGCAGAAAAAAAGGATCTCAAGAAGATCCTTTGATCTTTTCTACGGGGTCTGACGCTCAGTG
GAACGAAAACTCACGTTAAGGGATTTTGGTCATGAGATTATCAAAAAGGATCTTCACCTAGATCCTTTTA
AATTAAAAATGAAGTTTTAAATCAATCTAAAGTATATATGAGTAAACTTGGTCTGACAGTTACCAATGCT
TAATCAGTGAGGCACCTATCTCAGCGATCTGTCTATTTCGTTCATCCATAGTTGCCTGACTCCCCGTCGT
GTAGATAACTACGATACGGGAGGGCTTACCATCTGGCCCCAGTGCTGCAATGATACCGCGAGACCCACGC
TCACCGGCTCCAGATTTATCAGCAATAAACCAGCCAGCCGGAAGGGCCGAGCGCAGAAGTGGTCCTGCAA
CTTTATCCGCCTCCATCCAGTCTATTAATTGTTGCCGGGAAGCTAGAGTAAGTAGTTCGCCAGTTAATAG
TTTGCGCAACGTTGTTGCCATTGCTACAGGCATCGTGGTGTCACGCTCGTCGTTTGGTATGGCTTCATTC
AGCTCCGGTTCCCAACGATCAAGGCGAGTTACATGATCCCCCATGTTGTGCAAAAAAGCGGTTAGCTCCT
TCGGTCCTCCGATCGTTGTCAGAAGTAAGTTGGCCGCAGTGTTATCACTCATGGTTATGGCAGCACTGCA
TAATTCTCTTACTGTCATGCCATCCGTAAGATGCTTTTCTGTGACTGGTGAGTACTCAACCAAGTCATTC
TGAGAATAGTGTATGCGGCGACCGAGTTGCTCTTGCCCGGCGTCAATACGGGATAATACCGCGCCACATA
GCAGAACTTTAAAAGTGCTCATCATTGGAAAACGTTCTTCGGGGCGAAAACTCTCAAGGATCTTACCGCT
GTTGAGATCCAGTTCGATGTAACCCACTCGTGCACCCAACTGATCTTCAGCATCTTTTACTTTCACCAGC
GTTTCTGGGTGAGCAAAAACAGGAAGGCAAAATGCCGCAAAAAAGGGAATAAGGGCGACACGGAAATGTT
GAATACTCATACTCTTCCTTTTTCAATATTATTGAAGCATTTATCAGGGTTATTGTCTCATGAGCGGATA
CATATTTGAATGTATTTAGAAAAATAAACAAATAGGGGTTCCGCGCACATTTCCCCGAAAAGTGCCACCT
GACGTCTAAGAAACCATTATTATCATGACATTAACCTATAAAAATAGGCGTATCACGAGGCCCTTTCGTC
TCGCGCGTTTCGGTGATGACGGTGAAAACCTCTGACACATGCAGCTCCCGGAGACGGTCACAGCTTGTCT
GTAAGCGGATGCCGGGAGCAGACAAGCCCGTCAGGGCGCGTCAGCGGGTGTTGGCGGGTGTCGGGGCTGG
CTTAACTATGCGGCATCAGAGCAGATTGTACTGAGAGTGCACCATATGCGGTGTGAAATACCGCACAGAT
GCGTAAGGAGAAAATACCGCATCAGGCGCCATTCGCCATTCAGGCTGCGCAACTGTTGGGAAGGGCGATC
GGTGCGGGCCTCTTCGCTATTACGCCAGCTGGCGAAAGGGGGATGTGCTGCAAGGCGATTAAGTTGGGTA
ACGCCAGGGTTTTCCCAGTCACGACGTTGTAAAACGACGGCGCAAGGAATGGTGCATGCAAGGAGATGGC
GCCCAACAGTCCCCCGGCCACGGGGCCTGCCACCATACCCACGCCGAAACAAGCGCTCATGAGCCCGAAG
TGGCGAGCCCGATCTTCCCCATCGGTGATGTCGGCGATATAGGCGCCAGCAACCGCACCTGTGGCGCCGG
TGATGCCGGCCACGATGCGTCCGGCGTAGAGGCGATTAGTCCAATTTGTTAAAGACAGGATATCAGTGGT
CCAGGCTCTAGTTTTGACTCAACAATATCACCAGCTGAAGCCTATAGAGTACGAGCCATAGATAAAATAA
AAGATTTTATTTAGTCTCCAGAAAAAGGGGGGAATGAAAGACCCCACCTGTAGGTTTGGCAAGCTAGCTT
AAGTAACGCCATTTTGCAAGGCATGGAAAATACATAACTGAGAATAGAGAAGTTCAGATCAAGGTTAGGA
ACAGAGAGACAGCAGAATATGGGCCAAACAGGATATCTGTGGTAAGCAGTTCCTGCCCCGGCTCAGGGCC
AAGAACAGATGGTCCCCAGATGCGGTCCCGCCCTCAGCAGTTTCTAGAGAACCATCAGATGTTTCCAGGG
TGCCCCAAGGACCTGAAATGACCCTGTGCCTTATTTGAACTAACCAATCAGTTCGCTTCTCGCTTCTGTT
CGCGCGCTTCTGCTCCCCGAGCTCAATAAAAGAGCCCACAACCCCTCACTCGGCGCGCCAGTCCTCCGAT
AGACTGCGTCGCCCGGGTACCCGTATTCCCAATAAAGCCTCTTGCTGTTTGCATCCGAATCGTGGACTCG
CTGATCCTTGGGAGGGTCTCCTCAGATTGATTGACTGCCCACCTCGGGGGTCTTTCATTTGGAGGTTCCA
CCGAGATTTGGAGACCCCTGCCCAGGGACCACCGACCCCCCCGCCGGGAGGTAAGCTGGCCAGCGGTCGT
TTCGTGTCTGTCTCTGTCTTTGTGCGTGTTTGTGCCGGCATCTAATGTTTGCGCCTGCGTCTGTACTAGT
TAGCTAACTAGCTCTGTATCTGGCGGACCCGTGGTGGAACTGACGAGTTCTGAACACCCGGCCGCAACCC
TGGGAGACGTCCCAGGGACTTTGGGGGCCGTTTTTGTGGCCCGACCTGAGGAAGGGAGTCGATGTGGAAT
CCGACCCCGTCAGGATATGTGGTTCTGGTAGGAGACGAGAACCTAAAACAGTTCCCGCCTCCGTCTGAAT
TTTTGCTTTCGGTTTGGAACCGAAGCCGCGCGTCTTGTCTGCTGCAGCGCTGCAGCATCGTTCTGTGTTG
TCTCTGTCTGACTGTGTTTCTGTATTTGTCTGAAAATTAGGGCCAGACTGTTACCACTCCCTTAAGTTTG
ACCTTAGGTCACTGGAAAGATGTCGAGCGGATCGCTCACAACCAGTCGGTAGATGTCAAGAAGAGACGTT
GGGTTACCTTCTGCTCTGCAGAATGGCCAACCTTTAACGTCGGATGGCCGCGAGACGGCACCTTTAACCG
AGACCTCATCACCCAGGTTAAGATCAAGGTCTTTTCACCTGGCCCGCATGGACACCCAGACCAGGTCCCC
TACATCGTGACCTGGGAAGCCTTGGCTTTTGACCCCCCTCCCTGGGTCAAGCCCTTTGTACACCCTAAGC
CTCCGCCTCCTCTTCCTCCATCCGCCCCGTCTCTCCCCCTTGAACCTCCTCGTTCGACCCCGCCTCGATC
CTCCCTTTATCCAGCCCTCACTCCTTCTCTAGGCGCCGGAATTAGATCTATGTCCCGCCGCAAACAGGGC
AACCCGCAGCACTTGTCCCAGAGGGAACTCATCACGCCAGAGGCTGACCATGTGGAGGCTACCATCCTCG
AGGAAGACGAGGGTCTGGAGATAGAGGAGCCTAGCAGCCTGGGGCTGATGGTGGGAGGCCCCGACCCTGA
TCTACTCACCTGTGGCCAGTGTCAGATGAACTTCCCGCTGGGGGACATCCTGGTTTTTATAGAGCACAAG
AAGAAACAGTGTGGAGGCCTGGGCCCCTGCTACGACAAGGTCCTGGACAAGAGCAGTCCACCTCCCTCCT
CTCGCTCTGAGCTCAGGAGAGTATCTGAGCCAGTGGAGATCGGGATCCAGGTCACCCCTGATGAAGATGA
CCACCTACTGTCACCCACGAAAGGCATCTGTCCCAAGCAGGAGAACATTGCAGGGCCGTGCAGGCCTGCC
CAGCTGCCATCGATGGCCCCCATAGCTGCCTCCTCTTCCCACCCTCCCACCTCCGTGATTACTTCACCTC
TGCGTGCCCTGGGCGTTCTCCCACCCTGTTTCCCGCTGCCTTGCCGTGGTGCACGCCCCATCTCGGGCGA
CGGGACTCAGGGTGAGGGTCAGATGGAGGCTCCCTTTGGATGCCAGTGTGAGTTGTCAGGTAAAGATGAG
CCTTCCAGCTACATTTGCACAACATGCAAGCAGCCCTTCAACAGCGCCTGGTTCCTGCTGCAGCACGCAC
AGAACACACATGGCTTCCGAATCTACCTGGAGCCTGGGCCGGCCAGCACCTCGCTCACGCCCAGGCTCAC
CATCCCGCCACCGCTCGGGCCGGAGACCGTGGCGCAGTCCCCACTCATGAATTTCCTGGGGGACAGCAAT
CCTTTCAACCTGCTGCGCATGACGGGCCCCATCCTGCGGGACCACCCTGGCTTCGGTGAGGGCCGCTTGC
CAGGTACGCCACCGCTCTTCAGCCCACCGCCACGCCATCACTTGGACCCACACCGCCTCAGTGCAGAGGA
GATGGGGCTCGTGGCCCAGCACCCCAGTGCCTTCGACCGAGTCATGCGCCTGAACCCCATGGCCATAGAC
TCTCCTGCCATGGACTTCTCCCGGCGGCTGCGAGAACTGGCCGGCAACAGCTCCACGCCGCCGCCCGTGT
CCCCAGGCCGTGGCAACCCTATGCACCGGCTGCTGAACCCTTTCCAGCCCAGTCCCAAGTCCCCGTTCCT
CAGCACGCCACCGCTGCCACCCATGCCTGCGGGCACACCGCCACCGCAGCCGCCTGCCAAG
[153 nt withheld, positions 5242-5394]
CACATGCACAAGGCGGGCTCTCTGGCTGGCCGCTCAGACGACGGGCTCTCAGCTGCCAGCTCCCCTGAGC
CGGGCACCAGCGAGCTGCCAGGTGACCTGAAAGCGGCCGATGGCGACTTCCGCCACCATGAGAGCGACCC
ATCTCTGGGCCCCGAGCCTGAGGACGACGAGGACGAGGAGGAGGAAGAAGAGGAGCTGCTGCTGGAGAAC
GAGAGCCGGCCTGAGTCGAGCTTCAGCATGGACTCGGAGCTGGGCCGTGGCCGCGAGAACGGAGGTGGCG
TGCCACCGGGGGTGGCGGGCGCAGGGGCTGCAGCTGCGGCTCTGGCGGATGAGAAGGCTCTGGCCCTGGG
CAAGGTGATGGAGGACGCAGGGCTGGGCGCACTGCCGCAGTATGGGGAGAAGCGGGGCGCCTTCCTGAAG
CGTGCAGGCGACACGGGTGATGCCGGAGCTGTTGGCTGTGGGGACGCGGGTGCACCGGGTGCAGTGAACG
GGCGCGGCGGGGCCTTCGCGCCAGGCGCAGAGCCCTTTCCAGCTCTCTTCCCACGCAAGCCAGCACCGCT
GCCCAGCCCTGGGCTCGGTGGTCCCGCGCTGCACGCGGCCAAGCGCATCAAGGTGGAGAAAGACCTGGAG
CTGCCACCTGCCGCCCTCATCCCATCTGAGAACGTGTACTCGCAGTGGCTCGTGGGCTACGCAGCATCGC
GCCACTTCATGAAGGACCCATTCCTGGGCTTCACGGATGCGCGCCAGTCGCCTTTCGCCACATCGTCGGA
ACATTCCTCTGAGAACGGCAGCCTGCGCTTCTCAACGCCACCCGGGGACCTGCTGGACGGCGGGCTGTCC
GGGCGCAGTGGCACGGCGAGCGGGGGCAGCACACCTCACCTGGGTGGTCCGGGTCCTGGGAGGCCGAGCT
CCAAGGAGGGCCGCCGCAGCGACACATGTGAGTACTGCGGCAAGGTCTTCAAGAACTGTAGCAACCTGAC
GGTGCACCGGAGGAGCCACACCGGCGAGCGGCCTTACAAGTGCGAGCTGTGCAACTACGCGTGCGCGCAG
AGCAGCAAGCTCACGCGCCACATGAAGACGCACGGGCAGATCGGCAAGGAGGTGTACCGCTGCGACATCT
GCCAGATGCCCTTCAGCGTCTACAGCACCCTGGAGAAACACATGAAAAAGTGGCACGGTGAACACTTGCT
GACTAATGATGTCAAAATCGAGCAGGCTGAGAGGAGCTAAGAATTCTGCTATACGAAGTTATCCCTCTCC
CTCCCCCCCCCCTAACGTTACTGGCCGAAGCCGCTTGGAATAAGGCCGGTGTGCGTTTGTCTATATGTTA
TTTTCCACCATATTGCCGTCTTTTGGCAATGTGAGGGCCCGGAAACCTGGCCCTGTCTTCTTGACGAGCA
TTCCTAGGGGTCTTTCCCCTCTCGCCAAAGGAATGCAAGGTCTGTTGAATGTCGTGAAGGAAGCAGTTCC
TCTGGAAGCTTCTTGAAGACAAACAACGTCTGTAGCGACCCTTTGCAGGCAGCGGAACCCCCCACCTGGC
GACAGGTGCCTCTGCGGCCAAAAGCCACGTGTATAAGATACACCTGCAAAGGCGGCACAACCCCAGTGCC
ACGTTGTGAGTTGGATAGTTGTGGAAAGAGTCAAATGGCTCTCCTCAAGCGTATTCAACAAGGGGCTGAA
GGATGCCCAGAAGGTACCCCATTGTATGGGATCTGATCTGGGGCCTCGGTACACATGCTTTACATGTGTT
TAGTCGAGGTTAAAAAAACGTCTAGGCCCCCCGAACCACGGGGACGTGGTTTTCCTTTGAAGAACACGAT
GATAATATGGCCACAACCATGACTAGTGCCACCATGGTGAGCAAGGGCGAGGAGGATAACATGGCCATCA
TCAAGGAGTTCATGCGCTTCAAGGTGCACATGGAGGGCTCCGTGAACGGCCACGAGTTCGAGATCGAGGG
CGAGGGCGAGGGCCGCCCCTACGAGGGCACCCAGACCGCCAAGCTGAAGGTGACCAAGGGTGGCCCCCTG
CCCTTCGCCTGGGACATCCTGTCCCCTCAGTTCATGTACGGCTCCAAGGCCTACGTGAAGCACCCCGCCG
ACATCCCCGACTACTTGAAGCTGTCCTTCCCCGAGGGCTTCAAGTGGGAGCGCGTGATGAACTTCGAGGA
CGGCGGCGTGGTGACCGTGACCCAGGACTCCTCCCTGCAGGACGGCGAGTTCATCTACAAGGTGAAGCTG
CGCGGCACCAACTTCCCCTCCGACGGCCCCGTAATGCAGAAGAAGACCATGGGCTGGGAGGCCTCCTCCG
AGCGGATGTACCCCGAGGACGGCGCCCTGAAGGGCGAGATCAAGCAGAGGCTGAAGCTGAAGGACGGCGG
CCACTACGACGCTGAGGTCAAGACCACCTACAAGGCCAAGAAGCCCGTGCAGCTGCCCGGCGCCTACAAC
GTCAACATCAAGTTGGACATCACCTCCCACAACGAGGACTACACCATCGTGGAACAGTACGAACGCGCCG
AGGGCCGCCACTCCACCGGCGGCATGGACGAGCTGTACAAGTAAGCATCGATAAAATAAAAGATTTTATT
TAGTCTCCAGAAAAAGGGGGGAATGAAAGACCCCACCTGTAGGTTTGGCAAGCTAGCTTAAGTAACGCCA
TTTTGCAAGGCATGGAAAATACATAACTGAGAATAGAGAAGTTCAGATCAAGGTTAGGAACAGAGAGACA
GCAGAATATGGGCCAAACAGGATATCTGTGGTAAGCAGTTCCTGCCCCGGCTCAGGGCCAAGAACAGATG
GTCCCCAGATGCGGTCCCGCCCTCAGCAGTTTCTAGAGAACCATCAGATGTTTCCAGGGTGCCCCAAGGA
CCTGAAATGACCCTGTGCCTTATTTGAACTAACCAATCAGTTCGCTTCTCGCTTCTGTTCGCGCGCTTCT
GCTCCCCGAGCTCAATAAAAGAGCCCACAACCCCTCACTCGGCGCGCCAGTCCTCCGATAGACTGCGTCG
CCCGGGTACCCGTGTATCCAATAAACCCTCTTGCAGTTGCATCCGACTTGTGGTCTCGCTGTTCCTTGGG
AGGGTCTCCTCTGAGTGATTGACTACCCGTCAGCGGGGGTCTTTCATGGGTAACAGTTTCTTGAAGTTGG
AGAACAACATTCTGAGGGTAGGAGTCGAATATTAAGTAATCCTGACTCAATTAGCCACTGTTTTGAATCC
ACATACTCCAATACTCCTGAAATAGTTCATTATGGACAGCGCAGAAAGAGCTGGGGAGAATTGTGAAATT
GTTATCCGCTCACAATTCCACACAACATACGAGCCGGAAGCATAAAGTGTAAAGCCTGGGGTGCCTAATG
AGTGAGCTAACTCACATTAATTGCGTTGCGCTCACTGCCCGCTTTCCAGTCGGGAAACCTGTCGTGCCAG
CTGCATTAATGAATCGGCCAACGCGCGGGGAGAGGCGGTTTGCGTATTGGGCGCTCTTCCGCTTCCTCGC
TCACTGACTCGCTGCGCTCGGTCGTTCGGCTGCGGCGAGCGGTATCAGCTCACTCAAAGGCGGTAATACG
GTTATCCACAGAATCAGGGGATAACGCAGGAAAGAACATGTGAGCAAAAGGCCAGCAAAAGGCCAGGAAC
CGTAAAAAGGCCGCGTTGCTGGCGTT
Features (pLannotate 1.2.2; 20 found; start..end, strand, type, name):
      1..589     -  rep_origin     ori: high-copy-number ColE1/pMB1/pBR322/pUC origin of replication
    760..1620    -  CDS            AmpR: β-lactamase; bla; confers resistance to ampicillin, carbenicillin, and related antibiotics
   1621..1725    -  promoter       AmpR promoter: bla
   1820..1855    +  CDS            rop (fragment): Rop protein, which maintains plasmids at low copy number; rop
   1957..2056    +  misc_feature   bom (fragment): basis of mobility region from pBR322
   2062..2211    -  CDS            lacZα (fragment): LacZα fragment of β-galactosidase; lacZ fragment
   2211..2412    -  CDS            TcR (fragment): tetracycline efflux protein; tet; confers resistance to tetracycline
   2413..2511    +  CDS            env (fragment): murine leukemia virus gPr80 envelope polyprotein precursor; env; proteolytically cleaved into gp70SU and p15TM subunits
   2553..3069    +  LTR            5' LTR: 5' long terminal repeat from murine embryonic stem cell virus
   3133..3474    +  misc_feature   MESV Ψ: packaging signal of murine embryonic stem cell virus
   3541..3957    +  CDS            gag (truncated): truncated Moloney murine leukemia virus (MMLV) gag gene lacking the start codon
   3970..6621    +  CDS            Bcl11b (sequence partly withheld): BC11B_MOUSE - Also known as Ctip2, Rit1. Experimental evidence at protein level: Swiss-Prot protein existence level 1. Key regulator of both differentiation and survival of T- lymphocytes during thymocyte development in mammals (PubMed:12717433). Essential in controlling the responsiveness of hematopoietic stem cells to chemotactic signals by modulating the expression of receptors CCR7 and CCR9, which direct the movement of progenitor cells from the bone marrow to the thymus (By similarity). Is a regulator of IL2 promoter and enhances IL2 expression in activated CD4(+) T-lymphocytes (PubMed:16
   6647..7232    +  misc_feature   IRES2: internal ribosome entry site (IRES) of the encephalomyocarditis virus (EMCV)
   7248..7955    +  CDS            mCherry: mCherry is a basic (constitutively fluorescent) red fluorescent protein published in 2004, derived from Discosoma sp.. It is reported to be a very rapidly-maturing monomer with low acid sensitivity.
   8007..8521    +  LTR            3' LTR: 3' long terminal repeat from murine embryonic stem cell virus
   8683..8699    -  protein_bind   lac operator: The lac repressor binds to the lac operator to inhibit transcription in E. coli. This inhibition can be relieved by adding lactose or isopropyl-β-D-thiogalactopyranoside (IPTG). lac repressor encoded by lacI
   8707..8737    -  promoter       lac promoter: promoter for the E. coli lac operon
   8752..8773    -  protein_bind   CAP binding site: CAP binding activates transcription in the presence of cAMP. E. coli catabolite activator protein
   8786..8878    -  CDS            lacI (fragment): lac repressor; lacI; The lac repressor binds to the lac operator to inhibit transcription in E. coli. This inhibition can be relieved by adding lactose or isopropyl-β-D-thiogalactopyranoside (IPTG).
   8880..9013    -  rep_origin     RSF ori (fragment): Plasmids containing the RSF 1030 origin of replication can be propagated in E. coli cells that contain additional plasmids with compatible origins.
