[The description below was written by a language model from this plasmid's Addgene catalogue record and pLannotate feature annotations shown in this document.]
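Description:
Bcl11b MSCV IRES mCherry is a gammaretroviral expression vector of about 9.1 kb, built on an MSCV IRES backbone for delivering mouse Bcl11b into mammalian cells. It is propagated in E. coli through a high-copy ColE1/pUC-type origin and selected with ampicillin via the β-lactamase gene and its native promoter. The plasmid backbone also contains several short annotated remnants (fragments of rop, bom, lacZα, TcR, lacI, an RSF origin and a lac promoter/operator region). These appear to be leftovers of earlier cloning vectors rather than functional parts.

The viral portion is flanked by 5' and 3' long terminal repeats from murine embryonic stem cell virus. Downstream of the 5' LTR lie the MESV Ψ packaging signal and a truncated gag segment lacking its start codon, which together support efficient encapsidation of the genomic RNA when the plasmid is introduced into a packaging cell line that supplies the viral proteins in trans. No internal promoter is annotated, so transcription is expected to be driven by the 5' LTR. This would produce a single bicistronic transcript in which the Bcl11b coding sequence (also known as Ctip2 or Rit1) is followed by an EMCV IRES and mCherry. The IRES permits cap-independent translation of the red fluorescent protein from the same message, so mCherry fluorescence marks transduced cells expressing the transgene and allows them to be tracked or sorted without fusing a tag to Bcl11b.

Bcl11b is a key regulator of T-lymphocyte differentiation and survival during thymocyte development. The recorded purpose is simply retroviral expression of Bcl11b, which suits stable gain-of-function or rescue experiments in dividing cells.
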