Addgene plasmid #189808: Bcl11b MSCV IRES mCherry
Purpose: Retroviral expression of Bcl11b
Depositing lab: Ellen Rothenberg. Depositing organization: California Institute of Technology.
Backbone
  Vector backbone: MSCV IRES
  Vector type: Retroviral
Growth in bacteria
  Bacterial resistance: Ampicillin, 100 μg/mL
  Growth temperature: 37°C
  Growth strain: NEB Stable
  Copy number: Unknown
Gene/Insert
  Gene/Insert name: Bcl11b
  Species: M. musculus (mouse)
  Entrez Gene: Bcl11b (a.k.a. 9130430L19Rik, B630002E05Rik, BCL-11B, Ctip2, Rit1)
  Cloning method: Unknown
Terms and licenses: Academic/Nonprofit Terms; Industry Terms: Not Available to Industry
How to cite: Bcl11b MSCV IRES mCherry was a gift from Ellen Rothenberg (Addgene plasmid # 189808 ; http://n2t.net/addgene:189808 ; RRID:Addgene_189808)
